>Addgene plasmid #197731 | pMC-6-AmCyan-9 | addgene full sequence | sequence record 391084 | Addgene NGS Result
GTCAGTGAGCGAGGAAGCGGAAGAGCGCCCAATACGCAAACCGCCTCTCCCCGCGCGTTGGCCGATTCAT
TAATCACTCTGTGGTCTCAAATGGCCCTGTCCAACAAGTTCATCGGCGACGACATGAAGATGACCTACCA
CATGGACGGCTGCGTGAACGGCCACTACTTCACCGTGAAGGGCGAGGGCAGCGGCAAGCCCTACGAGGGC
ACCCAGACCTCCACCTTCAAGGTGACCATGGCCAACGGCGGCCCCCTGGCCTTCTCCTTCGACATCCTGT
CCACCGTGTTCATGTACGGCAACCGCTGCTTCACCGCCTACCCCACCAGCATGCCCGACTACTTCAAGCA
GGCCTTCCCCGACGGCATGTCCTACGAGAGAACCTTCACCTACGAGGACGGCGGCGTGGCCACCGCCAGC
TGGGAGATCAGCCTGAAGGGCAACTGCTTCGAGCACAAGTCCACCTTCCACGGCGTGAACTTCCCCGCCG
ACGGCCCCGTGATGGCCAAGATGACCACCGGCTGGGACCCCTCCTTCGAGAAGATGACCGTGTGCGACGG
CATCTTGAAGGGCGACGTGACCGCCTTCCTGATGCTGCAGGGCGGCGGCAACTACAGATGCCAGTTCCAC
ACCTCCTACAAGACCAAGAAGCCCGTGACCATGCCCCCCAACCACGCGGTGGAGCACCGCATCGCCAGAA
CCGACCTGGACAAGGGCGGCAACAGCGTGCAGCTCACCGAGCACGCCGTGGCCCACATCACCTCCGTGGT
GCCCTTCTAGCTTTGAGACCACGAAGTGGCTCTTCAGTGGACGAAAGGGCCTCGTGATACGCCTATTTTT
ATAGGTTAATGTCATGATAATAATGGTTTCTTAGACGTCAGGTGGCACTTTTCGGGGAAATGTGCGCGGA
ACCCCTATTTGTTTATTTTTCTAAATACATTCAAATATGTATCCGCTCATGAGACAATAACCCTGATAAA
TGCTTCAATAATATTGAAAAAGGAAGAGTATGCGCTCACGCAACTGGTCCAGAACCTTGACCGAACGCAG
CGGTGGTAACGGCGCAGTGGCGGTTTTCATGGCTTGTTATGACTGTTTTTTTTTGGGGTACAGTCTATGC
CTCGGGCATCCAAGCAGCAAGCGCGTTACGCCGTGGGTCGATGTTTGATGTTATGGAGCAGCAACGATGT
TACGCAGCAGGGCAGTCGCCCTAAAACAAAGTTAAACATCATGAGGGAAGCGGTGATCGCCGAAGTATCG
ACTCAACTATCAGAGGTAGTTGGCGTCATCGAGCGCCATCTCGAACCGACGTTGCTGGCCGTACATTTGT
ACGGCTCCGCAGTGGATGGCGGCCTGAAGCCACACAGCGATATTGATTTGCTGGTTACGGTGACCGTAAG
GCTTGATGAAACAACGCGGCGAGCTTTGATCAACGACCTTTTGGAAACTTCGGCTTCCCCTGGAGAGAGC
GAGATTCTCCGCGCTGTAGAAGTCACCATTGTTGTGCACGACGACATCATTCCGTGGCGTTATCCAGCTA
AGCGCGAACTGCAATTTGGAGAATGGCAGCGCAATGACATTCTTGCAGGTATCTTCGAGCCAGCCACGAT
CGACATTGATCTGGCTATCTTGCTGACAAAAGCAAGAGAACATAGCGTTGCCTTGGTAGGTCCAGCGGCG
GAGGAACTCTTTGATCCGGTTCCTGAACAGGATCTATTTGAGGCGCTAAATGAAACCTTAACGCTATGGA
ACTCGCCGCCCGACTGGGCTGGCGATGAGCGAAATGTAGTGCTTACGTTGTCCCGCATTTGGTACAGCGC
AGTAACCGGCAAAATCGCGCCGAAGGATGTCGCTGCCGACTGGGCAATGGAGCGCCTGCCGGCCCAGTAT
CAGCCCGTCATACTTGAAGCTAGACAGGCTTATCTTGGACAAGAAGAAGATCGCTTGGCCTCGCGCGCAG
ATCAGTTGGAAGAATTTGTCCATTACGTAAAAGGCGAGATCACCAAGGTAGTCGGCAAATAACTGTCAGA
CCAAGTTTACTCATATATACTTTAGATTGATTTAAAACTTCATTTTTAATTTAAAAGGATCTAGGTGAAG
ATCCTTTTTGATAATCTCATGACCAAAATCCCTTAACGTGAGTTTTCGTTCCACTGAGCGTCAGACCCCG
TAGAAAAGATCAAAGGATCTTCTTGAGATCCTTTTTTTCTGCGCGTAATCTGCTGCTTGCAAACAAAAAA
ACCACCGCTACCAGCGGTGGTTTGTTTGCCGGATCAAGAGCTACCAACTCTTTTTCCGAAGGTAACTGGC
TTCAGCAGAGCGCAGATACCAAATACTGTTCTTCTAGTGTAGCCGTAGTTAGGCCACCACTTCAAGAACT
CTGTAGCACCGCCTACATACCTCGCTCTGCTAATCCTGTTACCAGTGGCTGCTGCCAGTGGCGATAAGTC
GTGTCTTACCGGGTTGGACTCAAGACGATAGTTACCGGATAAGGCGCAGCGGTCGGGCTGAACGGGGGGT
TCGTGCACACAGCCCAGCTTGGAGCGAACGACCTACACCGAACTGAGATACCTACAGCGTGAGCTATGAG
AAAGCGCCACGCTTCCCGAAGGGAGAAAGGCGGACAGGTATCCGGTAAGCGGCAGGGTCGGAACAGGAGA
GCGCACGAGGGAGCTTCCAGGGGGAAACGCCTGGTATCTTTATAGTCCTGTCGGGTTTCGCCACCTCTGA
CTTGAGCGTCGATTTTTGTGATGCTCGTCAGGGGGGCGGAGCCTATGGAAAAACGCCAGCAACGCGGCCT
TTTTACGGTTCCTGGCCTTTTGCTGGCCTTTTGCTCACATGTTCTTTCCTGCGTTATCCCCTGATTCTGT
GGATAACCGTATTACCGCCTTTGAGTGAGCTGATACCGCTCGCCGCAGCCGAACGACCGAGCGCAGCGA
Features (pLannotate 1.2.2; 8 found; start..end, strand, type, name):
      1..23      +  rep_origin     RSF ori (fragment): Plasmids containing the RSF 1030 origin of replication can be propagated in E. coli cells that contain additional plasmids with compatible origins.
     25..74      +  CDS            lacI (fragment): lac repressor; lacI; The lac repressor binds to the lac operator to inhibit transcription in E. coli. This inhibition can be relieved by adding lactose or isopropyl-β-D-thiogalactopyranoside (IPTG).
     91..777     +  CDS            amCyan1: amCyan1 is a basic (constitutively fluorescent) cyan fluorescent protein, derived from Anemonia majano.
    905..1009    +  promoter       AmpR promoter: bla
   1000..1080    -  CDS            int (fragment): INT2_ECOLX - Protein inferred from homology: Swiss-Prot protein existence level 3. Putative integrase believed to be involved in the insertion of antibiotic resistance genes into plasmids and transposons. From Escherichia coli.
   1168..1224    +  CDS            GmR (fragment): gentamycin acetyltransferase; aacC1; confers resistance to gentamycin
   1231..2019    +  CDS            aadA: S3AD_ECOLX - Experimental evidence at protein level: Swiss-Prot protein existence level 1. Mediates bacterial resistance to the antibiotics streptomycin and spectinomycin. From Escherichia coli.
   2193..2781    +  rep_origin     ori: high-copy-number ColE1/pMB1/pBR322/pUC origin of replication
