[The description below was written by a language model from this plasmid's Addgene catalogue record and pLannotate feature annotations shown in this document.]
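Description:
pMC-6-AmCyan-9 is a small (about 2.9 kb) Phytobrick/MoClo Level 0 part plasmid from a modular vector toolkit and parts library for plant genome engineering. It was made by placing the part into the pMC-6-ccdB-9 acceptor backbone, where the insert presumably replaces a ccdB counter-selection cassette, as that backbone's name suggests. It is a storage and donor vector maintained in E. coli rather than a finished expression construct. Replication relies on a high-copy ColE1/pUC-type origin, and selection is by spectinomycin through the aadA aminoglycoside adenylyltransferase gene. An AmpR (bla) promoter lies upstream of this gene. The short integrase, gentamicin acetyltransferase, lacI and RSF origin fragments flagged by the annotation appear to be non-functional remnants of the sequences from which the backbone and resistance cassette were built.

The payload is the coding sequence of AmCyan (annotated as amCyan1), a constitutively fluorescent cyan protein derived from the sea anemone Anemonia majano, recorded as an insert of roughly 0.7 kb. No plant promoter, terminator or tag is annotated around it, consistent with a Level 0 part that carries a single functional module. The "6" and "9" in the name probably denote the flanking positions or overhangs that define where the part fits in the toolkit's assembly grammar, but the record does not spell out these junctions or the Type IIS enzyme used to release the part. The cloning sites are listed as unknown. In typical use, such a part is combined by Golden Gate assembly with promoter, terminator and other modules into higher-level transcription units. There AmCyan would serve as a visual reporter or fluorescent marker in plant expression constructs.
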