Addgene plasmid #197731: pMC-6-AmCyan-9
Purpose: Phytobrick (MoClo) Level 0 Part
Depositing lab: Daniel Voytas. Depositing organization: University of Minnesota. Publication: An extensible vector toolkit and parts library for advanced engineering of plant genomes. Chamness JC, Kumar J, Cruz AJ, Rhuby E, Holum MJ, Cody JP, Tibebu R, Gamo ME, Starker CG, Zhang F, Voytas DF. Plant Genome. 2023 Mar 9:e20312. doi: 10.1002/tpg2.20312. PubMed 36896468.
Backbone
  Vector backbone: pMC-6-ccdB-9
  Backbone manufacturer: Self-made
  Vector type: Plant Expression
Growth in bacteria
  Bacterial resistance: Spectinomycin, 50 μg/mL
  Growth temperature: 37°C
  Growth strain: DH5alpha
  Copy number: High Copy
Gene/Insert
  Gene/Insert name: AmCyan
  Species: Anemonia majano
  Insert size (bp): 694
  Cloning method: Restriction Enzyme; 5′ cloning site Unknown (unknown if destroyed)
Terms and licenses: Academic/Nonprofit Terms; Industry Terms: Not Available to Industry
Depositor comments: Please visit https://doi.org/10.1101/2022.10.15.511792 for bioRxiv preprint.
How to cite: pMC-6-AmCyan-9 was a gift from Daniel Voytas (Addgene plasmid # 197731 ; http://n2t.net/addgene:197731 ; RRID:Addgene_197731)
